>Addgene plasmid #201393 | H_NES 41kDa (BFP) | addgene full sequence | sequence record 413632 | Addgene NGS Result
CCCATATATGGAGTTCCGCGTTACATAACTTACGGTAAATGGCCCGCCTGGCTGACCGCCCAACGACCCC
CGCCCATTGACGTCAATAATGACGTATGTTCCCATAGTAACGCCAATAGGGACTTTCCATTGACGTCAAT
GGGTGGAGTATTTACGGTAAACTGCCCACTTGGCAGTACATCAAGTGTATCATATGCCAAGTACGCCCCC
TATTGACGTCAATGACGGTAAATGGCCCGCCTGGCATTATGCCCAGTACATGACCTTATGGGACTTTCCT
ACTTGGCAGTACATCTACGTATTAGTCATCGCTATTACCATGGTGATGCGGTTTTGGCAGTACATCAATG
GGCGTGGATAGCGGTTTGACTCACGGGGATTTCCAAGTCTCCACCCCATTGACGTCAATGGGAGTTTGTT
TTGGCACCAAAATCAACGGGACTTTCCAAAATGTCGTAACAACTCCGCCCCATTGACGCAAATGGGCGGT
AGGCGTGTACGGTGGGAGGTCTATATAAGCAGAGCTGGTTTAGTGAACCGTCAGATCCGCTAGCGCTACC
GGTCGCCACCATGCTTCAACTTCCTCCTCTTGAGAGACTTACTCTTGGAGGCGGGGGCAGCGTGAGCAAG
GGCGAGGAGCTGTTCACCGGGGTGGTGCCCATCCAGGTCGAGCTGGACGGCGACGTAAACGGCCACAAGT
TCAGCGTGAGGGGCGAGGGCGAGGGCGATGCCACCAACGGCAAGCTGACCCTGAAGTTCATCTGCACCAC
CGGCAAGCTGCCCGTGCCCTGGCCCACCCTCGTGACCACCCTGAGCCACGGCGTGCAGTGCTTCGCCCGC
TACCCCGACCACATGAAGCAGCACGACTTCTTCAAGTCCGCCATGCCCGAAGGCTACGTCCAGGAGCGCA
CCATCTTCTTCAAGGACGACGGCACCTACAAGACCCGCGCCGAGGTGAAGTTCGAGGGCGACACCCTGGT
GAACCGCATCGAGCTGAAGGGCGTCGACTTCAAGGAGGACGGCAACATCCTGGGGCACAAGCTGGAGTAC
AACTTCAACAGCCACAACATCTATATCATGGCCGTCAAGCAGAAGAACGGCATCAAGGTGAACTTCAAGA
TCCGCCACAACGTGGAGGACGGCAGCGTGCAGCTCGCCGACCACTACCAGCAGAACACCCCCATCGGCGA
CGGCCCCGTGCTGCTGCCCGACAGCCACTACCTGAGCACCCAGTCCGTGCTGAGCAAAGACCCCAACGAG
AAGCGCGATCACATGGTCCTGCTGGAGTTCCGCACCGCCGCCGGGATCACTCTCGGCATGGACGAGCTGT
ACAAGAAGCTTGCTCAACAAAATGCTTTTTATCAAGTCTTAAATATGCCTAACTTAAATGCTGATCAACG
CAATGGTTTTATCCAAAGCCTTAAAGATGATCCAAGCCAAAGTGCTAACGTTTTAGGTGAAGCTCAAAAA
CTTAATGACTCTCAAGCTCCAAAAGCTGATGCGCAACAAAATAACTTCAACAAAGATCAACAAAGCGCCT
TCTATGAAATCTTGAACATGCCTAACTTAAACGAAGCGCAACGTAACGGCTTCATTCAAAGTCTTAAAGA
CGACCCAAGCCAAAGCACTAACGTTTTAGGTGAAGCTAAAAAATTAAACGAATCTCAAGCACCGAAAGCT
GATAACAATTAAGTCGACCCGGGTATCCGTATGATGTGCCTGACTACGCATGATATCTCGAGCACCACCA
CCACCACCACTGAGATCCGGCTGCTAACAAAGCCCGAAAGGAAGCTGAGTTGGCTGCTGCCACCGCTGAG
CAATAACTAGCATAACCCCTTGGGGCCTCTAAACGGGTCTTGAGGGGTTTTTTGCTGAAAGGAGGAACTA
TATCCGGATGTGGTTTGTCCAAACTCATCAATGTATCTTAACGCGTAAATTGTAAGCGTTAATATTTTGT
TAAAATTCGCGTTAAATTTTTGTTAAATCAGCTCATTTTTTAACCAATAGGCCGAAATCGGCAAAATCCC
TTATAAATCAAAAGAATAGACCGAGATAGGGT
[37 nt withheld, positions 2063-2099]
AAAGAACGTGGACTCCAACGTCAAAGG
[49 nt withheld, positions 2127-2175]
T
[91 nt withheld, positions 2177-2267]
G
[124 nt withheld, positions 2269-2392]
CAGGTGGCACTTTTCGGGGAAATGTGCGCGGAACCCCTATTTGTTTATTTTTCTAAATACATTCAAATAT
GTATCCGCTCATGAGACAATAACCCTGATAAATGCTTCAATAATATTGAAAAAGGAAGAGTCCTGAGGCG
GAAAGAACCAGCTGTGGAATGTGTGTCAGTTAGGGTGTGGAAAGTCCCCAGGCTCCCCAGCAGGCAGAAG
TATGCAAAGCATGCATCTCAATTAGTCAGCAACCAGGTGTGGAAAGTCCCCAGGCTCCCCAGCAGGCAGA
AGTATGCAAAGCATGCATCTCAATTAGTCAGCAACCATAGTCCCGCCCCTAACTCCGCCCATCCCGCCCC
TAACTCCGCCCAGTTCCGCCCATTCTCCGCCCCATGGCTGACTAATTTTTTTTATTTATGCAGAGGCCGA
GGCCGCCTCGGCCTCTGAGCTATTCCAGAAGTAGTGAGGAGGCTTTTTTGGAGGCCTAGGCTTTTGCAAA
GATCGATCAAGAGACAGGATGAGGATCGTTTCGCATGATTGAACAAGATGGATTGCACGCAGGTTCTCCG
GCCGCTTGGGTGGAGAGGCTATTCGGCTATGACTGGGCACAACAGACAATCGGCTGCTCTGATGCCGCCG
TGTTCCGGCTGTCAGCGCAGGGGCGCCCGGTTCTTTTTGTCAAGACCGACCTGTCCGGTGCCCTGAATGA
ACTGCAAGACGAGGCAGCGCGGCTATCGTGGCTGGCCACGACGGGCGTTCCTTGCGCAGCTGTGCTCGAC
GTTGTCACTGAAGCGGGAAGGGACTGGCTGCTATTGGGCGAAGTGCCGGGGCAGGATCTCCTGTCATCTC
ACCTTGCTCCTGCCGAGAAAGTATCCATCATGGCTGATGCAATGCGGCGGCTGCATACGCTTGATCCGGC
TACCTGCCCATTCGACCACCAAGCGAAACATCGCATCGAGCGAGCACGTACTCGGATGGAAGCCGGTCTT
GTCGATCAGGATGATCTGGACGAAGAGCATCAGGGGCTCGCGCCAGCCGAACTGTTCGCCAGGCTCAAGG
CGAGCATGCCCGACGGCGAGGATCTCGTCGTGACCCATGGCGATGCCTGCTTGCCGAATATCATGGTGGA
AAATGGCCGCTTTTCTGGATTCATCGACTGTGGCCGGCTGGGTGTGGCGGACCGCTATCAGGACATAGCG
TTGGCTACCCGTGATATTGCTGAAGAGCTTGGCGGCGAATGGGCTGACCGCTTCCTCGTGCTTTACGGTA
TCGCCGCTCCCGATTCGCAGCGCATCGCCTTCTATCGCCTTCTTGACGAGTTCTTCTGAGCGGGACTCTG
GGGTTCGAAATGACCGACCAAGCGACGCCCAACCTGCCATCACGAGATTTCGATTCCACCGCCGCCTTCT
ATGAAAGGTTGGGCTTCGGAATCGTTTTCCGGGACGCCGGCTGGATGATCCTCCAGCGCGGGGATCTCAT
GCTGGAGTTCTTCGCCCACCCTAGGGGGAGGCTAACTGAAACACGGAAGGAGACAATACCGGAAGGAACC
CGCGCTATGACGGCAATAAAAAGACAGAATAAAACGCACGGTGTTGGGTCGTTTGTTCATAAACGCGGGG
TTCGGTCCCAGGGCTGGCACTCTGTCGATACCCCACCGAGACCCCATTGGGGCCAATACGCCCGCGTTTC
TTCCTTTTCCCCACCCCACCCCCCAAGTTCGGGTGAAGGCCCAGGGCTCGCAGCCAACGTCGGGGCGGCA
GGCCCTGCCATAGCCTCAGGTTACTCATATATACTTTAGATTGATTTAAAACTTCATTTTTAATTTAAAA
GGATCTAGGTGAAGATCCTTTTTGATAATCTCATGACCAAAATCCCTTAACGTGAGTTTTCGTTCCACTG
AGCGTCAGACCCCGTAGAAAAGATCAAAGGATCTTCTTGAGATCCTTTTTTTCTGCGCGTAATCTGCTGC
TTGCAAACAAAAAAACCACCGCTACCAGCGGTGGTTTGTTTGCCGGATCAAGAGCTACCAACTCTTTTTC
CGAAGGTAACTGGCTTCAGCAGAGCGCAGATACCAAATACTGTTCTTCTAGTGTAGCCGTAGTTAGGCCA
CCACTTCAAGAACTCTGTAGCACCGCCTACATACCTCGCTCTGCTAATCCTGTTACCAGTGGCTGCTGCC
AGTGGCGATAAGTCGTGTCTTACCGGGTTGGACTCAAGACGATAGTTACCGGATAAGGCGCAGCGGTCGG
GCTGAACGGGGGGTTCGTGCACACAGCCCAGCTTGGAGCGAACGACCTACACCGAACTGAGATACCTACA
GCGTGAGCTATGAGAAAGCGCCACGCTTCCCGAAGGGAGAAAGGCGGACAGGTATCCGGTAAGCGGCAGG
GTCGGAACAGGAGAGCGCACGAGGGAGCTTCCAGGGGGAAACGCCTGGTATCTTTATAGTCCTGTCGGGT
TTCGCCACCTCTGACTTGAGCGTCGATTTTTGTGATGCTCGTCAGGGGGGCGGAGCCTATGGAAAAACGC
CAGCAACGCGGCCTTTTTACGGTTCCTGGCCTTTTGCTGGCCTTTTGCTCACATGTTCTTTCCTGCGTTA
TCCCCTGATTCTGTGGATAACCGTATTACCGCCATGCATTAGTTATTAATAGTAATCAATTACGGGGTCA
TTAGTTCATAG
Features (pLannotate 1.2.2; 18 found; start..end, strand, type, name):
     19..322     +  enhancer       CMV enhancer: human cytomegalovirus immediate early enhancer
    323..526     +  promoter       CMV promoter: human cytomegalovirus (CMV) immediate early promoter
    589..607     +  CDS            Rev (fragment): human immunodeficiency virus 1 (HIV-1) Rev protein; rev; enhances nuclear export of unspliced and incompletely spliced viral mRNAs
    622..1335    +  CDS            EBFP2: EBFP2 is a basic (constitutively fluorescent) blue fluorescent protein published in 2007, derived from Aequorea victoria. It is reported to be a rapidly-maturing monomer with moderate acid sensitivity.
   1342..1689    +  CDS            spa (fragment): SPA_STAAM - Experimental evidence at protein level: Swiss-Prot protein existence level 1. Plays a role in the inhibition of the host innate and adaptive immune responses. Possesses five immunoglobulin-binding domains that capture both the fragment crystallizable region (Fc region) and the Fab region (part of Ig that identifies antigen) of immunoglobulins (By similarity). In turn, Staphylococcus aureus is protected from phagocytic killing via inhibition of Ig Fc region. In addition, the host elicited B-cell response is prevented due to a decrease of antibody-secreting cell proliferation that en
   1743..1760    +  CDS            9xHis (fragment): 9xHis affinity tag
   1770..1819    +  CDS            SET1 (fragment): solubility-enhancement tag derived from T7 phage gene 10B
   1827..1874    +  terminator     T7 terminator: transcription terminator for bacteriophage T7 RNA polymerase
   1899..1930    +  polyA_signal   SV40 poly(A) signal (fragment): SV40 polyadenylation signal
   1964..2392    -  rep_origin     f1 ori (sequence partly withheld): f1 bacteriophage origin of replication; arrow indicates direction of (+) strand synthesis
   2419..2523    +  promoter       AmpR promoter: bla
   2525..2882    +  promoter       SV40 promoter: SV40 enhancer and early promoter
   2917..3711    +  CDS            NeoR/KanR: aminoglycoside phosphotransferase from Tn5; aph(3')-II (or nptII); confers resistance to neomycin, kanamycin, and G418 (Geneticin®)
   3732..3884    +  CDS            ble (fragment): BLE_KLEPN - Experimental evidence at protein level: Swiss-Prot protein existence level 1. Binding protein with a strong affinity to the bleomycin family of antibiotics. Binds to CL990; an antimitotic-antibiotic compound. From Klebsiella pneumoniae.
   3943..3990    +  polyA_signal   HSV TK poly(A) signal: herpes simplex virus thymidine kinase polyadenylation signal (Cole and Stacy, 1985)
   4081..4097    -  polyA_signal   bGH poly(A) signal (fragment): bovine growth hormone polyadenylation signal
   4319..4907    +  rep_origin     ori: high-copy-number ColE1/pMB1/pBR322/pUC origin of replication
   5022..5063    +  enhancer       CMV enhancer (fragment): human cytomegalovirus immediate early enhancer
