[The description below was written by a language model from this plasmid's Addgene catalogue record and pLannotate feature annotations shown in this document.]
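Description:
H_NES 41kDa (BFP) is a mammalian expression plasmid built on the pEGFP-C3 backbone, about 5.1 kb in the sequenced record, that encodes a synthetic fluorescent probe for studying nucleocytoplasmic transport. It is maintained in E. coli through a high-copy ColE1/pUC-type origin and selected with kanamycin. The NeoR/KanR aminoglycoside phosphotransferase gene sits behind both a bacterial (AmpR-type) promoter and the SV40 enhancer/early promoter, and is followed by an HSV TK polyadenylation signal, so the same marker can also support G418 selection in mammalian cells. An f1 origin is present as well. The short annotated ble and bGH poly(A) fragments appear to be backbone remnants rather than functional elements.

The payload, named HIV_NES-BFP-2PrA, is driven by the CMV immediate early enhancer and promoter. It begins with a short fragment of HIV-1 Rev corresponding to a nuclear export signal, followed by the blue fluorescent protein EBFP2 and then a fragment of Staphylococcus aureus protein A. By the insert name, this fragment represents two protein A domains, and it presumably serves as inert bulk that brings the probe to the 41 kDa given in the plasmid name. Downstream the annotation picks up a His-tag fragment, a T7 gene 10-derived tag fragment and a T7 terminator, probably carried over from a bacterial expression source; the record does not show whether they lie within the reading frame. A partial SV40 poly(A) signal follows.

Expressed in mammalian cells, the fusion reports on export-signal-mediated transport through its nuclear versus cytoplasmic fluorescence. The name suggests it is one of a set of probes differing in size or signal strength, though the record does not describe such a series.
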