Addgene plasmid #201393: H_NES 41kDa (BFP)
Purpose: Nucleocytoplasmic transport probe
Depositing lab: Pere Roca-Cusachs. Depositing organization: Institut de Bioenginyeria de Catalunya (IBEC).
Backbone
  Vector backbone: pEGFP-C3
  Vector type: Mammalian Expression
Growth in bacteria
  Bacterial resistance: Kanamycin, 50 μg/mL
  Growth temperature: 37°C
  Growth strain: DH5alpha
  Copy number: High Copy
Gene/Insert
  Gene/Insert name: HIV_NES-BFP-2PrA
  Species: Synthetic
  Cloning method: Ligation Independent Cloning
Terms and licenses: Academic/Nonprofit Terms; Industry Terms: Not Available to Industry
Depositor comments: Internal lab code: IG122/P700. Related to Andreu, Ignasi Granero-Moya et al. 2022 Nat Cell Biol. (https://pubmed.ncbi.nlm.nih.gov/35681009/)
How to cite: H_NES 41kDa (BFP) was a gift from Pere Roca-Cusachs (Addgene plasmid # 201393 ; http://n2t.net/addgene:201393 ; RRID:Addgene_201393)
